Addgene plasmid #200273: pRRL-VinculinI997A_TurboID_Venus
Purpose: Lentivirus vector expressing actin-binding-deficient vinculin mutant with co-localization labeler TurboID and fluorescence reporter Venus
Depositing lab: Brenton Hoffman. Depositing organization: Duke University. Publication: Identifying constitutive and context-specific molecular-tension-sensitive protein recruitment within focal adhesions. Tao A, LaCroix AS, Shoyer TC, Venkatraman V, Xu KL, Feiger B, Hoffman BD. Dev Cell. 2023 Mar 10:S1534-5807(23)00074-6. doi: 10.1016/j.devcel.2023.02.015. PubMed 36924770.
Backbone
  Vector backbone: pRRL
  Backbone size w/o insert (bp): 6840
  Total vector size (bp): 11740
  Vector type: Lentiviral
Growth in bacteria
  Bacterial resistance: Ampicillin, 100 μg/mL
  Growth temperature: 37°C
  Growth strain: NEB Stable
  Copy number: Unknown
Gene/Insert
  Gene/Insert name: VinculinI997A_TurboID_Venus (alt name: VinI997A-TurboID-Ven)
  Species: G. gallus (chicken), Synthetic
  Insert size (bp): 4899
  Promoter: T7
  Cloning method: Restriction Enzyme; 5′ cloning site BamHI (not destroyed); 3′ cloning site XhoI (not destroyed)
  Sequencing primers: 5′ GTAAACGGCCACAAGTTCAGC; 3′ GACGTAGCCTTCGGGCAT
Terms and licenses: Academic/Nonprofit Terms; Industry Terms: Not Available to Industry
How to cite: pRRL-VinculinI997A_TurboID_Venus was a gift from Brenton Hoffman (Addgene plasmid # 200273 ; http://n2t.net/addgene:200273 ; RRID:Addgene_200273)
