[The description below was written by a language model from this plasmid's Addgene catalogue record and pLannotate feature annotations shown in this document.]
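Description:
pRRL-VinculinI997A_TurboID_Venus is a third-generation, self-inactivating HIV-1 lentiviral transfer vector of about 11.7 kb built on the pRRL backbone. In bacteria it is maintained through a high-copy ColE1/pUC-type origin and selected with ampicillin via the β-lactamase gene; an f1 origin and remnants of lac/lacZα cloning sequence are also present. The viral genome is transcribed in packaging cells from an RSV promoter fused to a truncated 5' LTR, making production Tat-independent. It carries the Ψ packaging signal with a gag fragment, the Rev response element for Rev-dependent nuclear export, and the cPPT/CTS, which improves transduction. A ΔU3 3' LTR inactivates LTR promoter activity after integration, and an SV40 polyadenylation signal and SV40 origin lie downstream.

The payload, cloned between BamHI and XhoI, is a roughly 4.9 kb open reading frame in which vinculin carrying the I997A substitution is followed by TurboID and then the yellow fluorescent protein Venus (annotated as mVenus). The catalogue gives the vinculin as chicken; the automated annotation's mouse label reflects only its closest database match. The catalogue lists T7 as the promoter, and a T7 promoter does sit immediately upstream of the insert, but the feature table shows the CMV enhancer and promoter just before it, which is the element expected to drive expression in transduced mammalian cells. A WPRE after the coding sequence boosts transcript stability and expression.

I997A is described as an actin-binding-deficient mutant. TurboID, an engineered high-activity biotin ligase, biotinylates nearby proteins, while Venus reports expression and localization. The construct is intended for proximity-labeling comparisons of proteins recruited near vinculin at focal adhesions when its link to actin is impaired.
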