Features (pLannotate 1.2.2; 30 found; start..end, strand, type, name):
     54..642     +  rep_origin     ori: high-copy-number ColE1/pMB1/pBR322/pUC origin of replication
    825..917     +  CDS            lacI (fragment): lac repressor; lacI; The lac repressor binds to the lac operator to inhibit transcription in E. coli. This inhibition can be relieved by adding lactose or isopropyl-β-D-thiogalactopyranoside (IPTG).
    930..951     +  protein_bind   CAP binding site: CAP binding activates transcription in the presence of cAMP. E. coli catabolite activator protein
    966..996     +  promoter       lac promoter: promoter for the E. coli lac operon
   1000..1022    +  protein_bind   lac operator (fragment): The lac repressor binds to the lac operator to inhibit transcription in E. coli. This inhibition can be relieved by adding lactose or isopropyl-β-D-thiogalactopyranoside (IPTG). lac repressor encoded by lacI
   1065..1083    +  promoter       T3 promoter: promoter for bacteriophage T3 RNA polymerase
   1111..1337    +  promoter       RSV promoter: Rous sarcoma virus enhancer/promoter
   1338..1518    +  LTR            5' LTR (truncated): truncated 5' long terminal repeat (LTR) from HIV-1
   1565..1690    +  misc_feature   HIV-1 Ψ: packaging signal of human immunodeficiency virus type 1
   1674..2037    +  CDS            HIV-1 gag (fragment): gag protein from human immunodeficiency virus 1; gag
   2183..2416    +  misc_feature   RRE: The Rev response element (RRE) of HIV-1 allows for Rev-dependent mRNA export from the nucleus to the cytoplasm.
   2793..2893    +  CDS            Rev (fragment): human immunodeficiency virus 1 (HIV-1) Rev protein; rev; enhances nuclear export of unspliced and incompletely spliced viral mRNAs
   2912..3028    +  misc_feature   cPPT/CTS: central polypurine tract and central termination sequence of HIV-1
   3088..3467    +  enhancer       CMV enhancer: human cytomegalovirus immediate early enhancer
   3468..3671    +  promoter       CMV promoter: human cytomegalovirus (CMV) immediate early promoter
   3667..3700    +  LTR            5' LTR (truncated) (fragment): truncated 5' long terminal repeat (LTR) from HIV-1
   3716..3734    +  promoter       T7 promoter: promoter for bacteriophage T7 RNA polymerase
   3773..6970    +  CDS            Vcl: VINC_MOUSE - Experimental evidence at protein level: Swiss-Prot protein existence level 1. Actin filament (F-actin)-binding protein involved in cell- matrix adhesion and cell-cell adhesion. Regulates cell-surface E- cadherin expression and potentiates mechanosensing by the E-cadherin complex. May also play important roles in cell morphology and locomotion (By similarity). From Mus musculus (Mouse).
   6977..7936    +  CDS            TurboID: mutant of the E. coli biotin ligase BioID engineered for improved catalytic efficiency (Branon et al., 2018)
   7943..8659    +  CDS            mVenus: mVenus is a basic (constitutively fluorescent) yellow fluorescent protein published in 2006, derived from Aequorea victoria. It is reported to be a rapidly-maturing monomer with moderate acid sensitivity.
   8688..9276    +  misc_feature   WPRE: woodchuck hepatitis virus posttranscriptional regulatory element
   9297..9365    +  CDS            nef (fragment): NEF_HV1Z2 - Experimental evidence at protein level: Swiss-Prot protein existence level 1. Extracellular Nef protein targets CD4(+) T-lymphocytes for apoptosis by interacting with CXCR4 surface receptors. From Human immunodeficiency virus type 1 group M subtype D (isolate Z2/CDC-Z34) (HIV-1).
   9367..9600    +  LTR            3' LTR (ΔU3): self-inactivating 3' long terminal repeat (LTR) from HIV-1
   9672..9793    +  polyA_signal   SV40 poly(A) signal: SV40 polyadenylation signal
   9833..9968    +  rep_origin     SV40 ori: SV40 origin of replication
   9989..10007   -  promoter       T7 promoter: promoter for bacteriophage T7 RNA polymerase
  10015..10170   +  CDS            lacZα (fragment): LacZα fragment of β-galactosidase; lacZ fragment
  10175..10603   +  rep_origin     f1 ori (sequence partly withheld): f1 bacteriophage origin of replication; arrow indicates direction of (+) strand synthesis
  10656..10760   +  promoter       AmpR promoter: bla
  10761..11621   +  CDS            AmpR: β-lactamase; bla; confers resistance to ampicillin, carbenicillin, and related antibiotics
>Addgene plasmid #200273 | pRRL-VinculinI997A_TurboID_Venus | addgene full sequence | sequence record 404032 | Addgene NGS Result
GAGTTTTCGTTCCACTGAGCGTCAGACCCCGTAGAAAAGATCAAAGGATCTTCTTGAGATCCTTTTTTTC
TGCGCGTAATCTGCTGCTTGCAAACAAAAAAACCACCGCTACCAGCGGTGGTTTGTTTGCCGGATCAAGA
GCTACCAACTCTTTTTCCGAAGGTAACTGGCTTCAGCAGAGCGCAGATACCAAATACTGTTCTTCTAGTG
TAGCCGTAGTTAGGCCACCACTTCAAGAACTCTGTAGCACCGCCTACATACCTCGCTCTGCTAATCCTGT
TACCAGTGGCTGCTGCCAGTGGCGATAAGTCGTGTCTTACCGGGTTGGACTCAAGACGATAGTTACCGGA
TAAGGCGCAGCGGTCGGGCTGAACGGGGGGTTCGTGCACACAGCCCAGCTTGGAGCGAACGACCTACACC
GAACTGAGATACCTACAGCGTGAGCTATGAGAAAGCGCCACGCTTCCCGAAGGGAGAAAGGCGGACAGGT
ATCCGGTAAGCGGCAGGGTCGGAACAGGAGAGCGCACGAGGGAGCTTCCAGGGGGAAACGCCTGGTATCT
TTATAGTCCTGTCGGGTTTCGCCACCTCTGACTTGAGCGTCGATTTTTGTGATGCTCGTCAGGGGGGCGG
AGCCTATGGAAAAACGCCAGCAACGCGGCCTTTTTACGGTTCCTGGCCTTTTGCTGGCCTTTTGCTCACA
TGTTCTTTCCTGCGTTATCCCCTGATTCTGTGGATAACCGTATTACCGCCTTTGAGTGAGCTGATACCGC
TCGCCGCAGCCGAACGACCGAGCGCAGCGAGTCAGTGAGCGAGGAAGCGGAAGAGCGCCCAATACGCAAA
CCGCCTCTCCCCGCGCGTTGGCCGATTCATTAATGCAGCTGGCACGACAGGTTTCCCGACTGGAAAGCGG
GCAGTGAGCGCAACGCAATTAATGTGAGTTAGCTCACTCATTAGGCACCCCAGGCTTTACACTTTATGCT
TCCGGCTCGTATGTTGTGTGGAATTGTGAGCGGATAACAATTTCACACAGGAAACAGCTATGACCATGAT
TACGCCAAGCGCGCAATTAACCCTCACTAAAGGGAACAAAAGCTGGAGCTGCAAGCTTAATGTAGTCTTA
TGCAATACTCTTGTAGTCTTGCAACATGGTAACGATGAGTTAGCAACATGCCTTACAAGGAGAGAAAAAG
CACCGTGCATGCCGATTGGTGGAAGTAAGGTGGTACGATCGTGCCTTATTAGGAAGGCAACAGACGGGTC
TGACATGGATTGGACGAACCACTGAATTGCCGCATTGCAGAGATATTGTATTTAAGTGCCTAGCTCGATA
CATAAACGGGTCTCTCTGGTTAGACCAGATCTGAGCCTGGGAGCTCTCTGGCTAACTAGGGAACCCACTG
CTTAAGCCTCAATAAAGCTTGCCTTGAGTGCTTCAAGTAGTGTGTGCCCGTCTGTTGTGTGACTCTGGTA
ACTAGAGATCCCTCAGACCCTTTTAGTCAGTGTGGAAAATCTCTAGCAGTGGCGCCCGAACAGGGACTTG
AAAGCGAAAGGGAAACCAGAGGAGCTCTCTCGACGCAGGACTCGGCTTGCTGAAGCGCGCACGGCAAGAG
GCGAGGGGCGGCGACTGGTGAGTACGCCAAAAATTTTGACTAGCGGAGGCTAGAAGGAGAGAGATGGGTG
CGAGAGCGTCAGTATTAAGCGGGGGAGAATTAGATCGCGATGGGAAAAAATTCGGTTAAGGCCAGGGGGA
AAGAAAAAATATAAATTAAAACATATAGTATGGGCAAGCAGGGAGCTAGAACGATTCGCAGTTAATCCTG
GCCTGTTAGAAACATCAGAAGGCTGTAGACAAATACTGGGACAGCTACAACCATCCCTTCAGACAGGATC
AGAAGAACTTAGATCATTATATAATACAGTAGCAACCCTCTATTGTGTGCATCAAAGGATAGAGATAAAA
GACACCAAGGAAGCTTTAGACAAGATAGAGGAAGAGCAAAACAAAAGTAAGACCACCGCACAGCAAGCGG
CCGCTGATCTTCAGACCTGGAGGAGGAGATATGAGGGACAATTGGAGAAGTGAATTATATAAATATAAAG
TAGTAAAAATTGAACCATTAGGAGTAGCACCCACCAAGGCAAAGAGAAGAGTGGTGCAGAGAGAAAAAAG
AGCAGTGGGAATAGGAGCTTTGTTCCTTGGGTTCTTGGGAGCAGCAGGAAGCACTATGGGCGCAGCGTCA
ATGACGCTGACGGTACAGGCCAGACAATTATTGTCTGGTATAGTGCAGCAGCAGAACAATTTGCTGAGGG
CTATTGAGGCGCAACAGCATCTGTTGCAACTCACAGTCTGGGGCATCAAGCAGCTCCAGGCAAGAATCCT
GGCTGTGGAAAGATACCTAAAGGATCAACAGCTCCTGGGGATTTGGGGTTGCTCTGGAAAACTCATTTGC
ACCACTGCTGTGCCTTGGAATGCTAGTTGGAGTAATAAATCTCTGGAACAGATTTGGAATCACACGACCT
GGATGGAGTGGGACAGAGAAATTAACAATTACACAAGCTTAATACACTCCTTAATTGAAGAATCGCAAAA
CCAGCAAGAAAAGAATGAACAAGAATTATTGGAATTAGATAAATGGGCAAGTTTGTGGAATTGGTTTAAC
ATAACAAATTGGCTGTGGTATATAAAATTATTCATAATGATAGTAGGAGGCTTGGTAGGTTTAAGAATAG
TTTTTGCTGTACTTTCTATAGTGAATAGAGTTAGGCAGGGATATTCACCATTATCGTTTCAGACCCACCT
CCCAACCCCGAGGGGACCCGACAGGCCCGAAGGAATAGAAGAAGAAGGTGGAGAGAGAGACAGAGACAGA
TCCATTCGATTAGTGAACGGATCTCGACGGTATCGGTTAACTTTTAAAAGAAAAGGGGGGATTGGGGGGT
ACAGTGCAGGGGAAAGAATAGTAGACATAATAGCAACAGACATACAAACTAAAGAATTACAAAAACAAAT
TACAAAATTCAAAATTTTATCGATGGATCCCCCGGGCTCGAGTTCGAAGATCGATGTACGGGCCAGATAT
ACGCGTTGACATTGATTATTGACTAGTTATTAATAGTAATCAATTACGGGGTCATTAGTTCATAGCCCAT
ATATGGAGTTCCGCGTTACATAACTTACGGTAAATGGCCCGCCTGGCTGACCGCCCAACGACCCCCGCCC
ATTGACGTCAATAATGACGTATGTTCCCATAGTAACGCCAATAGGGACTTTCCATTGACGTCAATGGGTG
GAGTATTTACGGTAAACTGCCCACTTGGCAGTACATCAAGTGTATCATATGCCAAGTACGCCCCCTATTG
ACGTCAATGACGGTAAATGGCCCGCCTGGCATTATGCCCAGTACATGACCTTATGGGACTTTCCTACTTG
GCAGTACATCTACGTATTAGTCATCGCTATTACCATGGTGATGCGGTTTTGGCAGTACATCAATGGGCGT
GGATAGCGGTTTGACTCACGGGGATTTCCAAGTCTCCACCCCATTGACGTCAATGGGAGTTTGTTTTGGC
ACCAAAATCAACGGGACTTTCCAAAATGTCGTAACAACTCCGCCCCATTGACGCAAATGGGCGGTAGGCG
TGTACGGTGGGAGGTCTATATAAGCAGAGCTCTCTGGCTAACTAGAGAACCCACTGCTTACTGGCTTATC
GAAATTAATACGACTCACTATAGGGAGACCCAAGCTGGCTAGCGTTTAAACTTAAGCTTGCCATGCCCGT
CTTCCACACGCGCACCATCGAGAGCATCTTGGAGCCCGTGGCTCAGCAGATCTCCCACCTGGTCATCATG
CACGAGGAGGGGGAGGTAGACGGCAAGGCCATCCCGGACCTCACCGCCCCCGTGTCGGCCGTGCAGGCCG
CTGTCAGCAACCTGGTGCGGGTTGGAAAAGAAACTGTGCAGACAACAGAAGACCAGATCTTGAAAAGGGA
TATGCCACCAGCATTCATCAAAGTAGAGAATGCCTGCACCAAGCTCGTTCGAGCAGCCCAGATGCTGCAA
GCAGATCCTTATTCAGTACCAGCTCGTGACTACCTAATTGATGGATCAAGAGGCATCCTTTCTGGAACAT
CAGACTTACTTCTGACATTTGATGAAGCGGAGGTCCGTAAAATCATCCGTGTCTGCAAAGGAATATTGGA
ATATCTGACTGTGGCAGAAGTAGTAGAGACTATGGAGGATTTGGTGACATATACAAAGAATCTAGGGCCA
GGAATGACAAAGATGGCGAAAATGATCGATGAGAGACAACAGGAATTAACTCATCAGGAACATAGGGTTA
TGCTGGTGAACTCCATGAATACTGTGAAGGAGCTATTGCCTGTACTTATTTCAGCTATGAAGATCTTTGT
AACCACAAAAAACACTAAAAGCCAGGGAATAGAAGAGGCCTTGAAAAATCGCAATTTCACAGTAGAGAAA
ATGAGTGCTGAGATAAATGAAATAATCCGTGTATTACAACTCACTTCCTGGGATGAAGATGCCTGGGCCA
GCAAGGACACTGAAGCCATGAAAAGAGCTTTAGCCCTAATAGATTCAAAGATGAACCAGGCAAAAGGCTG
GCTGAGAGATCCAAACGCACCTCCAGGGGATGCTGGTGAGCAAGCAATAAGGCAGATCCTTGATGAAGCT
GGAAAAGCAGGAGAATTGTGTGCAGGCAAAGAACGCAGGGAGATTCTGGGAACATGCAAAACTTTGGGCC
AAATGACTGATCAACTTGCTGATCTCCGAGCTAGAGGACAGGGTGCTACACCGATGGCAATGCAGAAGGC
ACAGCAGGTGTCACAAGGCCTGGATTTGCTCACTGCAAAAGTGGAGAATGCAGCCCGGAAATTGGAGGCC
ATGACAAACTCTAAGCAGGCTATTGCAAAGAAGATTGATGCTGCTCAGAACTGGCTTGCGGATCCCAACG
GCGGAAGTGAAGGAGAAGAACACATTCGAGGAATTATGTCTGAAGCAAGGAAAGTTGCAGAATTGTGTGA
GGAGCCTAAAGAAAGAGATGATATCCTTCGCTCCTTGGGGGAAATCTCTGCTCTGACAGCTAAGCTGTCA
GATCTGCGACGACATGGGAAAGGCGACTCTCCTGAGGCCCGTGCATTGGCCAAGCAAATAGCTACATCAC
TTCAGAACTTACAGTCCAAAACAAACAGAGCTGTAGCAAATACTAGGCCAGTTAAAGCTGCTGTCCATTT
GGAGGGCAAGATTGAGCAAGCCCAGAGGTGGATAGATAATCCTACAGTTGATGATCGGGGAGTAGGCCAG
GCAGCAATTCGGGGTTTGGTTGCAGAAGGTCGTCGTCTAGCCAATGTCATGATGGGACCTTATCGTCAGG
ACCTGCTTGCCAAATGTGACCGTGTAGACCAGCTGGCTGCTCAGCTTGCTGACCTTGCAGCAAGAGGGGA
AGGAGAGTCTCCTCAGGCTAGGGCAATTGCTGCTCAGCTTCAGGACTCCCTGAAGGATCTCAAAGCACGG
ATGCAAGAAGCAATGACCCAGGAGGTGTCTGATGTTTTCAGTGACACTACAACCCCTATTAAGTTGTTAG
CAGTAGCAGCCACTGCTCCTTCTGATACTCCCAATAGAGAAGAGGTGTTTGAAGAAAGAGCAGCAAATTT
TGAAAACCATGCTGCTAGACTGGGAGCAACAGCAGAAAAAGCAGCTGCAGTTGGAACTGCTAATAAAACT
ACTGTGGAAGGCATTCAGGCAACAGTCAAATCTGCAAGGGAGCTTACACCACAGGTAGTATCGGCTGCTC
GAATCCTCCTGAGAAATCCTGGAAATCAAGCTGCTTATGAGCATTTTGAGACAATGAAAAACCAATGGAT
TGATAATGTAGAAAAGATGACAGGGCTGGTGGATGAGGCCATCGATACCAAGTCTCTGTTGGATGCATCA
GAAGAGGCTATTAAGAAGGATCTTGATAAATGTAAAGTTGCAATGGCCAATATGCAACCTCAGATGCTGG
TAGCTGGAGCCACCAGCATTGCTAGACGAGCGAACCGCATCCTGCTTGTGGCAAAACGGGAGGTTGAAAA
TTCAGAAGACCCTAAATTCAGGGAGGCTGTTAAAGCAGCTTCTGATGAGCTGAGCAAAACCATATCACCG
ATGGTAATGGATGCTAAAGCTGTAGCAGGAAATATCTCTGATCCTGGTTTGCAGAAGAGTTTCTTGGATT
CTGGATACAGGATTCTGGGAGCTGTGGCCAAAGTCAGAGAAGCCTTTCAGCCTCAGGAGCCAGACTTTCC
CCCTCCTCCTCCTGACCTAGAGCATCTCCATCTGACTGATGAGCTTGCTCCTCCAAAACCACCACTTCCA
GAAGGTGAGGTTCCCCCACCCAGACCACCACCCCCTGAAGAAAAAGATGAGGAGTTCCCAGAGCAGAAAG
CAGGAGAAGCTATTAATCAGCCCATGATGATGGCTGCTAGGCAGTTGCATGACGAGGCTCGGAAATGGTC
TAGCAAGGGTAACGACATCATTGCTGCTGCTAAACGAATGGCGCTGCTCATGGCTGAGATGTCACGCCTG
GTGCGAGGAGGCAGCGGAAACAAGCGTGCCCTCATCCAGTGTGCAAAAGATATTGCTAAGGCATCGGATG
AAGTCACTCGATTGGCCAAAGAGGTGGCCAAGCAATGTACTGATAAACGCATTAGAACAAACCTCTTACA
GGTCTGTGAGCGAATCCCAACCATCAGCACGCAGCTCAAAGCTCTTTCCACAGTGAAAGCTACCATGCTG
GGCAGGACTAACATCAGCGATGAAGAATCAGAACAGGCAACTGAGATGTTGGTTCATAACGCCCAGAACC
TCATGCAGTCTGTGAAGGAAACTGTGAGAGAAGCTGAAGCAGCATCCATTAAGATAAGAACAGATGCCGG
ATTCACTCTGCGCTGGGTCAGAAAGACCCCATGGTATCAGGAATTCATGAAAGACAATACTGTGCCTCTG
AAGCTGATCGCTCTCCTGGCTAATGGCGAGTTCCATAGTGGCGAACAGCTGGGAGAAACCCTGGGCATGT
CCAGGGCCGCTATCAACAAGCACATTCAGACTCTGCGCGACTGGGGCGTGGACGTGTTCACCGTGCCCGG
AAAGGGCTACTCTCTGCCCGAGCCTATCCCGCTGCTGAACGCTAAACAGATTCTGGGACAGCTGGACGGC
GGGAGCGTGGCAGTCCTGCCTGTGGTCGACTCCACCAATCAGTACCTGCTGGATCGAATCGGCGAGCTGA
AGAGTGGGGATGCTTGCATTGCAGAATATCAGCAGGCAGGGAGAGGAAGCAGAGGGAGGAAATGGTTCTC
TCCTTTTGGAGCTAACCTGTACCTGAGTATGTTTTGGCGCCTGAAGCGGGGACCAGCAGCAATCGGCCTG
GGCCCGGTCATCGGAATTGTCATGGCAGAAGCGCTGCGAAAGCTGGGAGCAGACAAGGTGCGAGTCAAAT
GGCCCAATGACCTGTATCTGCAGGATAGAAAGCTGGCAGGCATCCTGGTGGAGCTGGCCGGAATAACAGG
CGATGCTGCACAGATCGTCATTGGCGCCGGGATTAACGTGGCTATGAGGCGCGTGGAGGAAAGCGTGGTC
AATCAGGGCTGGATCACACTGCAGGAAGCAGGGATTAACCTGGACAGGAATACTCTGGCCGCTACGCTGA
TCCGAGAGCTGCGGGCAGCCCTGGAACTGTTCGAGCAGGAAGGCCTGGCTCCATATCTGCCACGGTGGGA
GAAGCTGGATAACTTCATCAATAGACCCGTGAAGCTGATCATTGGGGACAAAGAGATTTTCGGGATTAGC
CGGGGGATTGATAAACAGGGAGCCCTGCTGCTGGAACAGGACGGAGTTATCAAACCCTGGATGGGCGGAG
AAATCAGTCTGCGGTCTGCCGAAAAGGGTACCATGGTGAGCAAGGGCGAGGAGCTGTTCACCGGGGTGGT
GCCCATCCTGGTCGAGCTGGACGGCGACGTAAACGGCCACAAGTTCAGCGTGTCCGGCGAGGGCGAGGGC
GATGCCACCTACGGCAAGCTGACCCTGAAGCTGATCTGCACCACCGGCAAGCTGCCCGTGCCCTGGCCCA
CCCTCGTGACCACCCTGGGCTACGGCCTGCAGTGCTTCGCCCGCTACCCCGACCACATGAAGCAGCACGA
CTTCTTCAAGTCCGCCATGCCCGAAGGCTACGTCCAGGAGCGCACCATCTTCTTCAAGGACGACGGCAAC
TACAAGACCCGCGCCGAGGTGAAGTTCGAGGGCGACACCCTGGTGAACCGCATCGAGCTGAAGGGCATCG
ACTTCAAGGAGGACGGCAACATCCTGGGGCACAAGCTGGAGTACAACTACAACAGCCACAACGTCTATAT
CACCGCCGACAAGCAGAAGAACGGCATCAAGGCCAACTTCAAGATCCGCCACAACATCGAGGACGGCGGC
GTGCAGCTCGCCGACCACTACCAGCAGAACACCCCCATCGGCGACGGCCCCGTGCTGCTGCCCGACAACC
ACTACCTGAGCTACCAGTCCAAACTGAGCAAAGACCCCAACGAGAAGCGCGATCACATGGTCCTGCTGGA
GTTCGTGACCGCCGCCGGGATCACTCTCGGCATGGACGAGCTGTACAAGTAAGCGGCCGCTCGAGTCTAG
AGTCGACAATCAACCTCTGGATTACAAAATTTGTGAAAGATTGACTGGTATTCTTAACTATGTTGCTCCT
TTTACGCTATGTGGATACGCTGCTTTAATGCCTTTGTATCATGCTATTGCTTCCCGTATGGCTTTCATTT
TCTCCTCCTTGTATAAATCCTGGTTGCTGTCTCTTTATGAGGAGTTGTGGCCCGTTGTCAGGCAACGTGG
CGTGGTGTGCACTGTGTTTGCTGACGCAACCCCCACTGGTTGGGGCATTGCCACCACCTGTCAGCTCCTT
TCCGGGACTTTCGCTTTCCCCCTCCCTATTGCCACGGCGGAACTCATCGCCGCCTGCCTTGCCCGCTGCT
GGACAGGGGCTCGGCTGTTGGGCACTGACAATTCCGTGGTGTTGTCGGGGAAGCTGACGTCCTTTCCATG
GCTGCTCGCCTGTGTTGCCACCTGGATTCTGCGCGGGACGTCCTTCTGCTACGTCCCTTCGGCCCTCAAT
CCAGCGGACCTTCCTTCCCGCGGCCTGCTGCCGGCTCTGCGGCCTCTTCCGCGTCTTCGCCTTCGCCCTC
AGACGAGTCGGATCTCCCTTTGGGCCGCCTCCCCGCCTGGAATTAATTCGAGCTCGGTACCTTTAAGACC
AATGACTTACAAGGCAGCTGTAGATCTTAGCCACTTTTTAAAAGAAAAGGGGGGACTGGAAGGGCTAATT
CACTCCCAACGAAGACAAGATCTGCTTTTTGCTTGTACTGGGTCTCTCTGGTTAGACCAGATCTGAGCCT
GGGAGCTCTCTGGCTAACTAGGGAACCCACTGCTTAAGCCTCAATAAAGCTTGCCTTGAGTGCTTCAAGT
AGTGTGTGCCCGTCTGTTGTGTGACTCTGGTAACTAGAGATCCCTCAGACCCTTTTAGTCAGTGTGGAAA
ATCTCTAGCAGTAGTAGTTCATGTCATCTTATTATTCAGTATTTATAACTTGCAAAGAAATGAATATCAG
AGAGTGAGAGGAACTTGTTTATTGCAGCTTATAATGGTTACAAATAAAGCAATAGCATCACAAATTTCAC
AAATAAAGCATTTTTTTCACTGCATTCTAGTTGTGGTTTGTCCAAACTCATCAATGTATCTTATCATGTC
TGGCTCTAGCTATCCCGCCCCTAACTCCGCCCATCCCGCCCCTAACTCCGCCCAGTTCCGCCCATTCTCC
GCCCCATGGCTGACTAATTTTTTTTATTTATGCAGAGGCCGAGGCCGCCTCGGCCTCTGAGCTATTCCAG
AAGTAGTGAGGAGGCTTTTTTGGAGGCCTAGGGACGTACCCAATTCGCCCTATAGTGAGTCGTATTACGC
GCGCTCACTGGCCGTCGTTTTACAACGTCGTGACTGGGAAAACCCTGGCGTTACCCAACTTAATCGCCTT
GCAGCACATCCCCCTTTCGCCAGCTGGCGTAATAGCGAAGAGGCCCGCACCGATCGCCCTTCCCAACAGT
TGCGCAGCCTGAATGGCGAATGGG
[124 nt withheld, positions 10175-10298]
C
[91 nt withheld, positions 10300-10390]
A
[49 nt withheld, positions 10392-10440]
CCTTTGACGTTGGAGTCCACGTTCTTT
[37 nt withheld, positions 10468-10504]
ACCCTATCTCGGTCTATTCTTTTGATTTATAAGGGATTTTGCCGATTTCGGCCTATTGGTTAAAAAATGA
GCTGATTTAACAAAAATTTAACGCGAATTTTAACAAAATATTAACGCTTACAATTTAGGTGGCACTTTTC
GGGGAAATGTGCGCGGAACCCCTATTTGTTTATTTTTCTAAATACATTCAAATATGTATCCGCTCATGAG
ACAATAACCCTGATAAATGCTTCAATAATATTGAAAAAGGAAGAGTATGAGTATTCAACATTTCCGTGTC
GCCCTTATTCCCTTTTTTGCGGCATTTTGCCTTCCTGTTTTTGCTCACCCAGAAACGCTGGTGAAAGTAA
AAGATGCTGAAGATCAGTTGGGTGCACGAGTGGGTTACATCGAACTGGATCTCAACAGCGGTAAGATCCT
TGAGAGTTTTCGCCCCGAAGAACGTTTTCCAATGATGAGCACTTTTAAAGTTCTGCTATGTGGCGCGGTA
TTATCCCGTATTGACGCCGGGCAAGAGCAACTCGGTCGCCGCATACACTATTCTCAGAATGACTTGGTTG
AGTACTCACCAGTCACAGAAAAGCATCTTACGGATGGCATGACAGTAAGAGAATTATGCAGTGCTGCCAT
AACCATGAGTGATAACACTGCGGCCAACTTACTTCTGACAACGATCGGAGGACCGAAGGAGCTAACCGCT
TTTTTGCACAACATGGGGGATCATGTAACTCGCCTTGATCGTTGGGAACCGGAGCTGAATGAAGCCATAC
CAAACGACGAGCGTGACACCACGATGCCTGTAGCAATGGCAACAACGTTGCGCAAACTATTAACTGGCGA
ACTACTTACTCTAGCTTCCCGGCAACAATTAATAGACTGGATGGAGGCGGATAAAGTTGCAGGACCACTT
CTGCGCTCGGCCCTTCCGGCTGGCTGGTTTATTGCTGATAAATCTGGAGCCGGTGAGCGTGGGTCTCGCG
GTATCATTGCAGCACTGGGGCCAGATGGTAAGCCCTCCCGTATCGTAGTTATCTACACGACGGGGAGTCA
GGCAACTATGGATGAACGAAATAGACAGATCGCTGAGATAGGTGCCTCACTGATTAAGCATTGGTAACTG
TCAGACCAAGTTTACTCATATATACTTTAGATTGATTTAAAACTTCATTTTTAATTTAAAAGGATCTAGG
TGAAGATCCTTTTTGATAATCTCATGACCAAAATCCCTTAACGT
